Addgene plasmid #223218: pICH86966::AtU6p::sgRNA:NbVPE1a/b
Purpose: Expresses an sgRNA targeting the NbVPE1a/b genes in Nicotiana benthamiana with an Arabidopsis U6 promoter
Depositing lab: Tsepo Tsekoa. Depositing organization: Council for Scientific and Industrial Research (CSIR). Publication: Transient proteolysis reduction of Nicotiana benthamiana-produced CAP256 broadly neutralizing antibodies using CRISPR/Cas9. Singh AA, Pillay P, Naicker P, Alexandre K, Malatji K, Mach L, Steinkellner H, Vorster J, Chikwamba R, Tsekoa TL. Front Plant Sci. 2022 Aug 18;13:953654. doi: 10.3389/fpls.2022.953654. eCollection 2022. PubMed 36061808.
Backbone
  Vector backbone: pICH86966::AtU6p::sgRNA_PDS (Plasmid #46966)
  Backbone manufacturer: Professor Sophien Kamoun
  Backbone size w/o insert (bp): 6530
  Total vector size (bp): 6550
  Modifications to backbone: Using CPEC, the sgRNA targeting both NbVPE1a and NbVPE1b was cloned into the pICH86966::AtU6p::sgRNA_PDS (Plasmid #46966) vector
  Vector type: Plant Expression, CRISPR, Synthetic Biology
  Selectable markers: Neomycin (select with G418)
Growth in bacteria
  Bacterial resistance: Kanamycin, 50 μg/mL
  Growth temperature: 37°C
  Growth strain: DH10B
  Growth instructions: Once cloned into DH5a, transform into Agrobacterium AGL if Agroinfiltration is the next step.
  Copy number: Unknown
Gene/Insert
  Gene/Insert name: NbVPE1a/b (alt names: AB181187.1 Nicotiana benthamiana NbVPE-1a mRNA for vacuolar processing enzyme 1a, partial cds; AB181188.1 Nicotiana benthamiana NbVPE-1b mRNA for vacuolar processing enzyme 1b, partial cd.)
  gRNA/shRNA sequence: TCAAAGAGAGAACTGCTACT
  Species: Nicotiana benthamiana
  GenBank ID: AB181187.1 AB181188.1
  Promoter: Arabidopsis U6 promoter
  Tag / fusion protein: None
  Cloning method: Other
  Sequencing primers: 5′ TTCTGAGCGGGTCTGGATCT; 3′ CGGTCACATGTGCATCCTCT
Terms and licenses: Academic/Nonprofit Terms; Industry Terms: Not Available to Industry
How to cite: pICH86966::AtU6p::sgRNA:NbVPE1a/b was a gift from Tsepo Tsekoa (Addgene plasmid # 223218 ; http://n2t.net/addgene:223218 ; RRID:Addgene_223218)
