[The description below was written by a language model from this plasmid's Addgene catalogue record and pLannotate feature annotations shown in this document.]
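Description:
pICH86966::AtU6p::sgRNA:NbVPE1a/b is a binary T-DNA plasmid of about 6.55 kb for Agrobacterium-mediated delivery of a CRISPR guide RNA into Nicotiana benthamiana. It was derived from the pICH86966::AtU6p::sgRNA_PDS vector by using circular polymerase extension cloning (CPEC) to introduce a 20-nt spacer that targets both NbVPE1a and NbVPE1b, the genes encoding vacuolar processing enzymes 1a and 1b. The backbone outside the T-DNA carries a high-copy ColE1/pUC-type origin for replication in E. coli. For maintenance in Agrobacterium it has the pVS1 origin with its RepA replication and StaA stability genes. An aphA-3 kanamycin resistance gene driven by the bla promoter provides bacterial selection, and a short incP oriV fragment is also annotated.

Between the nopaline-type left and right border repeats lie two units. The first is a plant selection cassette made up of the NOS promoter, neo (nptII) and the NOS terminator, which confers resistance to kanamycin/G418-class aminoglycosides. The second is the guide cassette, in which the Arabidopsis U6 snRNA promoter, an RNA polymerase III promoter suited to short untranslated transcripts, drives the spacer fused to the Streptococcus pyogenes Cas9 gRNA scaffold. A residual attB2 fragment sits just downstream.

No Cas9 gene is annotated, so the nuclease has to be supplied from a separate construct, for example by co-infiltration. According to the record and the associated publication title, the plasmid is used in agroinfiltration experiments to disrupt VPE1a/b activity transiently. The aim is to reduce proteolysis of recombinant CAP256 broadly neutralizing antibodies produced in N. benthamiana leaves.
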