Features (pLannotate 1.2.2; 15 found; start..end, strand, type, name):
     32..56      +  misc_feature   RB T-DNA repeat: right border repeat from nopaline C58 T-DNA
    179..767     -  rep_origin     ori: high-copy-number ColE1/pMB1/pBR322/pUC origin of replication
    938..1732    -  CDS            KanR: aminoglycoside phosphotransferase; aphA-3; confers resistance to kanamycin
   1733..1837    -  promoter       AmpR promoter: bla
   1854..1914    -  rep_origin     oriV (fragment): incP origin of replication
   2120..2314    -  rep_origin     pVS1 oriV: origin of replication for the Pseudomonas plasmid pVS1 (Heeb et al., 2000)
   2380..3453    -  CDS            pVS1 RepA: replication protein from the Pseudomonas plasmid pVS1 (Heeb et al., 2000)
   3882..4511    -  CDS            pVS1 StaA: stability protein from the Pseudomonas plasmid pVS1 (Heeb et al., 2000)
   4775..4799    +  misc_feature   LB T-DNA repeat: left border repeat from nopaline C58 T-DNA
   5009..5192    +  promoter       NOS promoter: nopaline synthase promoter NOS promoter
   5213..6004    +  CDS            neo: KKA2_KLEPN - Also known as kan, nptII. Experimental evidence at protein level: Swiss-Prot protein existence level 1. Resistance to kanamycin, neomycin, paromomycin, ribostamycin, butirosin and gentamicin B. From Klebsiella pneumoniae.
   6033..6285    +  terminator     NOS terminator: nopaline synthase terminator and poly(A) signal
   6312..6386    +  promoter       AtU6 promoter: consensus promoter from the three Arabidopsis U6 snRNA genes (Waibel and Filipowicz, 1990; Nekrasov et al., 2013)
   6407..6482    +  misc_RNA       gRNA scaffold: guide RNA scaffold for the Streptococcus pyogenes CRISPR/Cas9 system
   6494..6515    -  protein_bind   attB2 (fragment): mutant version of attB; recombination site for the Gateway® BP reaction BP Clonase™
>Addgene plasmid #223218 | pICH86966::AtU6p::sgRNA:NbVPE1a/b | addgene full sequence | sequence record 450200 | Addgene NGS Result
GGGACACGAAGTGGTTTAAACTATCAGTGTTTGACAGGATATATTGGCGGGTAAACCTAAGAGAAAAGAG
CGTTTATTAGAATAATCGGATATTTAAAAGGGCGTGAAAAGGTTTATCCGTTCGTCCATTTGTATGTGCC
AACCACAGGAACCGTAAAAAGGCCGCGTTGCTGGCGTTTTTCCATAGGCTCCGCCCCCCTGACGAGCATC
ACAAAAATCGACGCTCAAGTCAGAGGTGGCGAAACCCGACAGGACTATAAAGATACCAGGCGTTTCCCCC
TGGAAGCTCCCTCGTGCGCTCTCCTGTTCCGACCCTGCCGCTTACCGGATACCTGTCCGCCTTTCTCCCT
TCGGGAAGCGTGGCGCTTTCTCATAGCTCACGCTGTAGGTATCTCAGTTCGGTGTAGGTCGTTCGCTCCA
AGCTGGGCTGTGTGCACGAACCCCCCGTTCAGCCCGACCGCTGCGCCTTATCCGGTAACTATCGTCTTGA
GTCCAACCCGGTAAGACACGACTTATCGCCACTGGCAGCAGCCACTGGTAACAGGATTAGCAGAGCGAGG
TATGTAGGCGGTGCTACAGAGTTCTTGAAGTGGTGGCCTAACTACGGCTACACTAGAAGGACAGTATTTG
GTATCTGCGCTCTGCTGAAGCCAGTTACCTTCGGAAAAAGAGTTGGTAGCTCTTGATCCGGCAAACAAAC
CACCGCTGGTAGCGGTGGTTTTTTTGTTTGCAAGCAGCAGATTACGCGCAGAAAAAAAGGATCTCAAGAA
GATCCTTTGATCTTTTCTACGGGGTCTGACGCTCAGTGGAACGAAAACTCACGTTAAGGGATTTTGGTCA
TGAGATTATCAAAAAGGATCTTCACCTAGATCCTTTTAAATTAAAAATGAAGTTTTAAATCAATCTAAAG
TATATATGAGTAAACTTGGTCTGACAGCTAAAACAATTCATCCAGTAAAATATAATATTTTATTTTCTCC
CAATCAGGCTTGATCCCCAGTAAGTCAAAAAATAGCTCGACATACTGTTCTTCCCCGATATCCTCCCTGA
TCGACCGGACGCAGAAGGCAATGTCATACCACTTGTCCGCCCTGCCGCTTCTCCCAAGATCAATAAAGCC
ACTTACTTTGCCATCTTTCACAAAGATGTTGCTGTCTCCCAGGTCGCCGTGGGAAAAGACAAGTTCCTCT
TCGGGCTTTTCCGTCTTTAAAAAATCATACAGCTCGCGCGGATCTTTAAATGGAGTGTCCTCTTCCCAGT
TTTCGCAATCCACATCGGCCAGATCGTTATTCAGTAAGTAATCCAATTCGGCTAAGCGGCTGTCTAAGCT
ATTCGTATAGGGACAATCCGATATGTCGATGGAGTGAAAGAGCCTGATGCACTCCGCATACAGCTCGATA
ATCTTTTCAGGGCTTTGTTCATCTTCATACTCTTCCGAGCAAAGGACGCCATCGGCCTCACTCATGAGCA
GATTGCTCCAGCCATCATGCCGTTCAAAGTGCAGGACCTTTGGAACAGGCAGCTTTCCTTCCAGCCATAG
CATCATGTCCTTTTCCCGTTCCACATCATAGGTGGTCCCTTTATACCGGCTGTCCGTCATTTTTAAATAT
AGGTTTTCATTTTCTCCCACCAGCTTATATACCTTAGCAGGAGACATTCCTTCCGTATCTTTTGCGCAGC
GGTATTTTTCGATCAGTTTTTTCAATTCCGGTGATATTCTCATTTTAGCCATACTCTTCCTTTTTCAATA
TTATTGAAGCATTTATCAAGGTTATTGTCTCATGAGCGGATACATATTTGAATGTATTTAGAAAAATAAA
CAAATAGGGGTTCCGCGCACGAATTGGCCAGCGCTGCCATTTTTGGGGTGAGGCCGTTCGCGGCCGAGGG
GCGCAGCCCCTGGGGGGATGGGAGCTCGGTGCCTTGATGTGGGCGCCGGCGGTCGAGTGGCGACGGCGCG
GCTTGTCCGCGCCCTGGTAGATTGCCTGGCCGTAGGCCAGCCATTTTTGAGCGGCCAGCGGCCGCGATAG
GCCGACGCGAAGCGGCGGGGCGTAGGGAGCGCAGCGACCGAAGGGTAGGCGCTTTTTGCAGCTCTTCGGC
TGTGCGCTGGCCAGACAGTTATGCACAGGCCAGGCGGGTTTTAAGAGTTTTAATAAGTTTTAAAGAGTTT
TAGGCGGAAAAATCGCCTTTTTTCTCTTTTATATCAGTCACTTACATGTGTGACCGGTTCCCAATGTACG
GCTTTGGGTTCCCAATGTACGGGTTCCGGTTCCCAATGTACGGCTTTGGGTTCCCAATGTACGTGCTATC
CACAGGAAAGAAGCTTTTTCGACCTTTTTCCCCTGCTAGGGCAATTTGCCCTAGCATCTGCTCCGTACAT
TAGGAACCGGCGGATGCTTCGCCCTCGATCAGGTTGCGGTAGCGCATGACTAGGATCGGGCCAGCCTGCC
CCGCCTCCTCCTTCAAATCGTACTCCGGCAGGTCATTTGACCCGATCAGCTTGCGCACGGTGAAACAGAA
CTTCTTGAACTCTCCGGCGCTGCCACTGCGTTCGTAGATCGTCTTGAACAACCATCTGGCTTCTGCCTTG
CCTGCGGCGCGGCGTGCCAGGCGGTAGAGAAAACGGCCGATGCCGGGATCGATCAAAAAGTAATCGGGGT
GAACCGTCAGCACGTCCGGGTTCTTGCCTTCTGTGATCTCGCGGTACATCCAATCAGCTAGCTCGATCTC
GATGTACTCCGGCCGCCCGGTTTCGCTCTTTACGATCTTGTAGCGGCTAATCAAGGCTTCACCCTCGGAT
ACCGTCACCAGGCGGCCGTTCTTGGCCTTCTTCGTACGCTGCATGGCAACGTGCGTGGTGTTTAACCGAA
TGCAGGTTTCTACCAGGTCGTCTTTCTGCTTTCCGCCATCGGCTCGCCGGCAGAACTTGAGTACGTCCGC
AACGTGTGGACGGAACACGCGGCCGGGCTTGTCTCCCTTCCCTTCCCGGTATCGGTTCATGGATTCGGTT
AGATGGGAAACCGCCATCAGTACCAGGTCGTAATCCCACACACTGGCCATGCCGGCCGGCCCTGCGGAAA
CCTCTACGTGCCCGTCTGGAAGCTCGTAGCGGATCACCTCGCCAGCTCGTCGGTCACGCTTCGACAGACG
GAAAACGGCCACGTCCATGATGCTGCGACTATCGCGGGTGCCCACGTCATAGAGCATCGGAACGAAAAAA
TCTGGTTGCTCGTCGCCCTTGGGCGGCTTCCTAATCGACGACGCACCGGCTGCCGGCGGTTGCCGGGATT
CTTTGCGGATTCGATCAGCGGCCGCTTGCCACGATTCACCGGGGCGTGCTTCTGCCTCGATGCGTTGCCG
CTGGGCGGCCTGCGCGGCCTTCAACTTCTCCACCAGGTCATCACCCAGCGCCGCGCCGATTTGTACCGGG
CCGGATGGTTTGCGACCGCTCACGCCGATTCCTCGGGCTTGGGGGTTCCAGTGCCATTGCAGGGCCGGCA
GACAACCCAGCCGCTTACGCCTGGCCAACCGCCCGTTCCTCCACACATGGGGCATTCCACGGCGTCGGTG
CCTGGTTGTTCTTGATTTTCCATGCCGCCTCCTTTAGCCGCTAAAATTCATCTACTCATTTATTCATTTG
CTCATTTACTCTGGTAGCTGCGCGATGTATTCAGATAGCAGCTCGGTAATGGTCTTGCCTTGGCGTACCG
CGTACATCTTCAGCTTGGTGTGATCCTCCGCCGGCAACTGAAAGTTGACCCGCTTCATGGCTGGCGTGTC
TGCCAGGCTGGCCAACGTTGCAGCCTTGCTGCTGCGTGCGCTCGGACGGCCGGCACTTAGCGTGTTTGTG
CTTTTGCTCATTTTCTCTTTACCTCATTAACTCAAATGAGTTTTGATTTAATTTCAGCGGCCAGCGCCTG
GACCTCGCGGGCAGCGTCGCCCTCGGGTTCTGATTCAAGAACGGTTGTGCCGGCGGCGGCAGTGCCTGGG
TAGCTCACGCGCTGCGTGATACGGGACTCAAGAATGGGCAGCTCGTACCCGGCCAGCGCCTCGGCAACCT
CACCGCCGATGCGCGTGCCTTTGATCGCCCGCGACACGACAAAGGCCGCTTGTAGCCTTCCATCCGTGAC
CTCAATGCGCTGCTTAACCAGCTCCACCAGGTCGGCGGTGGCCCATATGTCGTAAGGGCTTGGCTGCACC
GGAATCAGCACGAAGTCGGCTGCCTTGATCGCGGACACAGCCAAGTCCGCCGCCTGGGGCGCTCCGTCGA
TCACTACGAAGTCGCGCCGGCCGATGGCCTTCACGTCGCGGTCAATCGTCGGGCGGTCGATGCCGACAAC
GGTTAGCGGTTGATCTTCCCGCACGGCCGCCCAATCGCGGGCACTGCCCTGGGGATCGGAATCGACTAAC
AGAACATCGGCCCCGGCGAGTTGCAGGGCGCGGGCTAGATGGGTTGCGATGGTCGTCTTGCCTGACCCGC
CTTTCTGGTTAAGTACAGCGATAACCTTCATGCGTTCCCCTTGCGTATTTGTTTATTTACTCATCGCATC
ATATACGCAGCGACCGCATGACGCAAGCTGTTTTACTCAAATACACATCACCTTTTTAGACGGCGGCGCT
CGGTTTCTTCAGCGGCCAAGCTGGCCGGCCAGGCCGCCAGCTTGGCATCAGACAAACCGGCCAGGATTTC
ATGCAGCCGCACGGCTGATGGGCTGCCTGTATCGAGTGGTGATTTTGTGCCGAGCTGCCGGTCGGGGAGC
TGTTGGCTGGCTGGTGGCAGGATATATTGTGGTGTAAACAAATTGACGCTTAGACAACTTAATAACACAT
TGCGGACGTTTTTAATGTACTGGGGTGGATGCAGTGGGCCCCACTCTGTGTGCCGAATTCGGATCCGGAG
AGCGGAGAATTAAGGGAGTCACGTTATGACCCCCGCCGATGACGCGGGACAAGCCGTTTTACGTTTGGAA
CTGACAGAACCGCAACGTTGAAGGAGCCACTCAGCCGCGGGTTTCTGGAGTTTAATGAGCTAAGCACATA
CGTCAGAAACCATTATTGCGCGTTCAAAAGTCGCCTAAGGTCACTATCAGCTAGCAAATATTTCTTGTCA
AAAATGCTCCACTGACGTTCCATAAATTCCCCTCGGTATCCAATTAGAGTCTCATATTCACTCTCAATCC
AAATAATCTGCACCGGATCTGGATCGTTTCGCATGATTGAACAAGATGGATTGCACGCAGGTTCTCCGGC
CGCTTGGGTGGAGAGGCTATTCGGCTATGACTGGGCACAACAGACAATCGGCTGCTCTGATGCCGCCGTG
TTCCGGCTGTCAGCGCAGGGGCGCCCGGTTCTTTTTGTCAAGACCGACCTGTCCGGTGCCCTGAATGAAC
TCCAGGACGAGGCAGCGCGGCTATCGTGGCTGGCCACGACGGGCGTTCCTTGCGCAGCTGTGCTCGACGT
TGTCACTGAAGCGGGAAGGGACTGGCTGCTATTGGGCGAAGTGCCGGGGCAGGATCTCCTGTCATCTCAC
CTTGCTCCTGCCGAGAAAGTATCCATCATGGCTGATGCAATGCGGCGGCTGCATACGCTTGATCCGGCTA
CCTGCCCATTCGACCACCAAGCGAAACATCGCATCGAGCGAGCACGTACTCGGATGGAAGCCGGTCTTGT
CGATCAGGATGATCTGGACGAAGAGCATCAGGGGCTCGCGCCAGCCGAACTGTTCGCCAGGCTCAAGGCG
CGTATGCCCGACGGCGAGGATCTCGTCGTGACTCATGGCGATGCCTGCTTGCCGAATATCATGGTGGAAA
ATGGCCGCTTTTCTGGATTCATCGACTGTGGCCGGCTGGGTGTGGCGGACCGCTATCAGGACATAGCGTT
GGCTACCCGTGATATTGCTGAAGAGCTTGGCGGCGAATGGGCTGACCGCTTCCTCGTGCTTTACGGTATC
GCCGCTCCCGATTCGCAGCGCATCGCCTTCTATCGCCTTCTTGACGAGTTCTTCTGAGCGGGTCTGGATC
TAGAGTCAAGCAGATCGTTCAAACATTTGGCAATAAAGTTTCTTAAGATTGAATCCTGTTGCCGGTCTTG
CGATGATTATCATATAATTTCTGTTGAATTACGTTAAGCATGTAATAATTAACATGTAATGCATGACGTT
ATTTATGAGATGGGTTTTTATGATTAGAGTCCCGCAATTATACATTTAATACGCGATAGAAAACAAAATA
TAGCGCGCAAACTAGGATAAATTATCGCGCGCGGTGTCATCTATGTTACTAGATCGACGCTGCAAGAATT
CAAGCTTGGAGTGATCAAAAGTCCCACATCGATCAGGTGATATATAGCAGCTTAGTTTATATAATGATAG
AGTCGACATAGCGATTTCAAAGAGAGAACTGCTACTGTTTTAGAGCTAGAAATAGCAAGTTAAAATAAGG
CTAGTCCGTTATCAACTTGAAAAAGTGGCACCGAGTCGGTGCTTTTTTTCTAGACCCAGCTTTCTTGTAC
AAAGTTGGCATTACGCTACTAGAGGATGCACATGTGACCGA
